Addgene plasmid #242485: pYO836
Purpose: Expression of ScAtg38 Δ(182 to 209)-2xEGFP under its own promoter
Depositing lab: Roger Williams. Depositing organization: MRC Laboratory of Molecular Biology. Publication: Characterization of Atg38 and NRBF2, a fifth subunit of the autophagic Vps34/PIK3C3 complex. Ohashi Y, Soler N, Garcia Ortegon M, Zhang L, Kirsten ML, Perisic O, Masson GR, Burke JE, Jakobi AJ, Apostolakis AA, Johnson CM, Ohashi M, Ktistakis NT, Sachse C, Williams RL. Autophagy. 2016 Nov;12(11):2129-2144. doi: 10.1080/15548627.2016.1226736. Epub 2016 Sep 14. PubMed 27630019.
Backbone
  Vector backbone: pRS416
  Vector type: Yeast Expression
  Selectable markers: URA3
Growth in bacteria
  Bacterial resistance: Ampicillin, 100 μg/mL
  Growth temperature: 37°C
  Growth strain: DH5alpha
  Copy number: High Copy
Gene/Insert
  Gene/Insert name: ATG38
  Species: S. cerevisiae (budding yeast)
  Mutation: deletion of aa 182 to 209
  Entrez Gene: YLR211C
  Tag / fusion protein: 2xEGFP (C terminal on insert)
  Cloning method: Restriction Enzyme; 5′ cloning site unknown (unknown if destroyed)
Terms and licenses: Academic/Nonprofit Terms; Industry Terms: Not Available to Industry
How to cite: pYO836 was a gift from Roger Williams (Addgene plasmid # 242485 ; http://n2t.net/addgene:242485 ; RRID:Addgene_242485)
