[The description below was written by a language model from this plasmid's Addgene catalogue record and pLannotate feature annotations shown in this document.]
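Description:
pYO836 is a yeast expression plasmid built on the pRS416 backbone, a low-copy centromeric E. coli–S. cerevisiae shuttle vector. In yeast it is maintained through a CEN6/ARS element and selected by the URA3 auxotrophic marker, which can also be counterselected with 5-fluoroorotic acid. In bacteria it replicates at high copy from a ColE1/pUC-type origin and is selected with ampicillin through the β-lactamase gene. The backbone also retains pBluescript-derived elements: an f1 phage origin, flanking T7 and T3 promoters, lacZα and lac promoter/operator remnants, and a fragment of the multiple cloning site.

The insert is the S. cerevisiae ATG38 gene (YLR211C) carrying an internal deletion of amino acids 182 to 209, fused at its C terminus to two tandem copies of EGFP and followed by the ADH1 transcription terminator. Expression is driven by the native ATG38 promoter rather than a heterologous one. The feature table shows a stretch of yeast genomic sequence upstream of the coding region that includes a fragment of the TUB4 open reading frame, presumably carried along with the promoter region. Atg38 is a subunit of the autophagy-specific Vps34 PI3-kinase complex I, where it helps hold the Vps15–Vps34 and Atg14–Vps30 subcomplexes together.

The construct allows near-endogenous expression of a fluorescently labelled Atg38 deletion mutant, with the doubled EGFP boosting signal for a protein made from its own promoter. This fits imaging of the mutant's localisation and testing how loss of residues 182 to 209 affects Atg38 function. The record does not say what role this segment plays.
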