Features (pLannotate 1.2.2; 23 found; start..end, strand, type, name):
    137..186     +  misc_feature   bom (fragment): basis of mobility region from pBR322
    194..409     +  promoter       URA3 promoter: S. cerevisiae URA3
    410..1213    +  CDS            URA3: orotidine-5'-phosphate decarboxylase, required for uracil biosynthesis; S. cerevisiae URA3; yeast auxotrophic marker, counterselectable with 5-fluoroorotic acid (5-FOA)
   1292..1343    +  misc_feature   bom (fragment): basis of mobility region from pBR322
   1371..1799    -  rep_origin     f1 ori (sequence partly withheld): f1 bacteriophage origin of replication; arrow indicates direction of (+) strand synthesis
   1803..1958    -  CDS            lacZα (fragment): LacZα fragment of β-galactosidase; lacZ fragment
   1966..1984    +  promoter       T7 promoter: promoter for bacteriophage T7 RNA polymerase
   1996..2664    +  CDS            TUB4 (fragment): TBG_YEAST - Experimental evidence at protein level: Swiss-Prot protein existence level 1. Tubulin is the major constituent of microtubules. The gamma chain is found at microtubule organizing centers (MTOC) such as the spindle poles or the centrosome, suggesting that it is involved in the minus-end nucleation of microtubule assembly. TUB4 is an important spindle pole body component that organizes both cytoplasmic and nuclear microtubule arrays. From Saccharomyces cerevisiae (strain ATCC 204508 / S288c) (Baker's yeast).
   2996..3649    +  CDS            ATG38: ATG38_YEAST - Experimental evidence at protein level: Swiss-Prot protein existence level 1. Autophagy-related protein required for cytoplasm to vacuole transport (Cvt) and autophagy as a part of the autophagy-specific VPS34 PI3-kinase complex I. This complex is essential to recruit the ATG8- phosphatidylinositol conjugate and the ATG12-ATG5 conjugate to the pre- autophagosomal structure. ATG38 is required for the integrity of the active PI3-kinase complex I by maintaining an association between VPS15-VPS34 and ATG1P-VPS30 subcomplexes. From Saccharomyces cerevisiae (strain ATCC 204508 / S288c)
   3656..4372    +  CDS            EGFP: EGFP is a basic (constitutively fluorescent) green fluorescent protein published in 1996, derived from Aequorea victoria. It is reported to be a rapidly-maturing weak dimer with moderate acid sensitivity.
   4397..5116    +  CDS            EGFP: the original enhanced GFP (Yang et al., 1996) mammalian codon-optimized
   5123..5310    +  terminator     ADH1 terminator: S. cerevisiae ADH1; transcription terminator for the S. cerevisiae alcohol dehydrogenase 1 (ADH1) gene
   5312..5336    -  misc_feature   MCS (fragment): pBluescript multiple cloning site
   5349..5367    -  promoter       T3 promoter: promoter for bacteriophage T3 RNA polymerase
   5412..5428    -  protein_bind   lac operator: The lac repressor binds to the lac operator to inhibit transcription in E. coli. This inhibition can be relieved by adding lactose or isopropyl-β-D-thiogalactopyranoside (IPTG). lac repressor encoded by lacI
   5436..5466    -  promoter       lac promoter: promoter for the E. coli lac operon
   5481..5502    -  protein_bind   CAP binding site: CAP binding activates transcription in the presence of cAMP. E. coli catabolite activator protein
   5515..5607    -  CDS            lacI (fragment): lac repressor; lacI; The lac repressor binds to the lac operator to inhibit transcription in E. coli. This inhibition can be relieved by adding lactose or isopropyl-β-D-thiogalactopyranoside (IPTG).
   5790..6378    -  rep_origin     ori: high-copy-number ColE1/pMB1/pBR322/pUC origin of replication
   6549..7409    -  CDS            AmpR: β-lactamase; bla; confers resistance to ampicillin, carbenicillin, and related antibiotics
   7410..7514    -  promoter       AmpR promoter: bla
   7551..8054    +  misc_feature   CEN/ARS: S. cerevisiae CEN6 centromere fused to an autonomously replicating sequence
   8122..35      +  CDS            rop (fragment) (across the origin): Rop protein, which maintains plasmids at low copy number; rop
>Addgene plasmid #242485 | pYO836 | addgene full sequence | sequence record 485570 | Addgene NGS Result
TCGCGCGTTTCGGTGATGACGGTGAAAACCTCTGACACATGCAGCTCCCGGAGACGGTCACAGCTTGTCT
GTAAGCGGATGCCGGGAGCAGACAAGCCCGTCAGGGCGCGTCAGCGGGTGTTGGCGGGTGTCGGGGCTGG
CTTAACTATGCGGCATCAGAGCAGATTGTACTGAGAGTGCACCATACCACCTTTTCAATTCATCATTTTT
TTTTTATTCTTTTTTTTGATTTCGGTTTCCTTGAAATTTTTTTGATTCGGTAATCTCCGAACAGAAGGAA
GAACGAAGGAAGGAGCACAGACTTAGATTGGTATATATACGCATATGTAGTGTTGAAGAAACATGAAATT
GCCCAGTATTCTTAACCCAACTGCACAGAACAAAAACCTGCAGGAAACGAAGATAAATCATGTCGAAAGC
TACATATAAGGAACGTGCTGCTACTCATCCTAGTCCTGTTGCTGCCAAGCTATTTAATATCATGCACGAA
AAGCAAACAAACTTGTGTGCTTCATTGGATGTTCGTACCACCAAGGAATTACTGGAGTTAGTTGAAGCAT
TAGGTCCCAAAATTTGTTTACTAAAAACACATGTGGATATCTTGACTGATTTTTCCATGGAGGGCACAGT
TAAGCCGCTAAAGGCATTATCCGCCAAGTACAATTTTTTACTCTTCGAAGACAGAAAATTTGCTGACATT
GGTAATACAGTCAAATTGCAGTACTCTGCGGGTGTATACAGAATAGCAGAATGGGCAGACATTACGAATG
CACACGGTGTGGTGGGCCCAGGTATTGTTAGCGGTTTGAAGCAGGCGGCAGAAGAAGTAACAAAGGAACC
TAGAGGCCTTTTGATGTTAGCAGAATTGTCATGCAAGGGCTCCCTATCTACTGGAGAATATACTAAGGGT
ACTGTTGACATTGCGAAGAGCGACAAAGATTTTGTTATCGGCTTTATTGCTCAAAGAGACATGGGTGGAA
GAGATGAAGGTTACGATTGGTTGATTATGACACCCGGTGTGGGTTTAGATGACAAGGGAGACGCATTGGG
TCAACAGTATAGAACCGTGGATGATGTGGTCTCTACAGGATCTGACATTATTATTGTTGGAAGAGGACTA
TTTGCAAAGGGAAGGGATGCTAAGGTAGAGGGTGAACGTTACAGAAAAGCAGGCTGGGAAGCATATTTGA
GAAGATGCGGCCAGCAAAACTAAAAAACTGTATTATAAGTAAATGCATGTATACTAAACTCACAAATTAG
AGCTTCAATTTAATTATATCAGTTATTACCCTATGCGGTGTGAAATACCGCACAGATGCGTAAGGAGAAA
ATACCGCATCAGGAAATTGTAAGCGTTAATATTTTGTTAAAATTCGCGTTAAATTTTTGTTAAATCAGCT
CATTTTTTAACCAATAGGCCGAAATCGGCAAAATCCCTTATAAATCAAAAGAATAGACCGAGATAGGGT
[37 nt withheld, positions 1470-1506]
AAAGAACGTGGACTCCAACGTCAAAGG
[49 nt withheld, positions 1534-1582]
T
[91 nt withheld, positions 1584-1674]
G
[124 nt withheld, positions 1676-1799]
CCATTCGCCATTCAGGCTGCGCAACTGTTGGGAAGGGCGATCGGTGCGGGCCTCTTCGCTATTACGCCAG
CTGGCGAAAGGGGGATGTGCTGCAAGGCGATTAAGTTGGGTAACGCCAGGGTTTTCCCAGTCACGACGTT
GTAAAACGACGGCCAGTGAGCGCGCGTAATACGACTCACTATAGGGCGAATTGGGTACCATGTCCAGTAT
TTACTCTACCTTGATTCCTTCTCCTGAACTTCATTTCCTAAGCCCTAGTTTCACTCCATTTACATCAGAT
TATATTCACGATGATATAGCGCATAAAGGCCATTCCAGTTATGACGTCATGTTAGATTTATTAGACCCTT
CCAATTCTCTTGTCTCTACCGCGATGAACAATCCAACATATTTTAACGTTTATAATACAATCATTGGTAA
TGTAGAACCTCGTCAGATATCGCGTGCTATGACCAAATTACAACAACGCATCAAATTCCCCTCATGGTCC
TCTTCTGCGATGCACGTTAACATTGGAAGAAGATCGCCATACTTGCCTTTACAACCAAATGAAAACGAAG
TTAGCGGCATGATGTTAAGCAATATGTCTACCGTGGTGAACGTCTTTGAGAATGCGTGCAATACTTTTGA
CAAAGTATTTGCCAAGGGCGCATTTTTAAATAATTATAATGTAGGCGACTTGTTCCAATCAATGCAGAAC
GTTCAAGATGAATTCGCCGAGTCAAGAGAAGTAGTACAAAGCCTGATGGAGGATTATGTAGCTGCAGAAC
AAGATTCGTACTTGGACGATGTACTTGTTGATGATGAAAATATGGTTGGCGAGTTGGAAGAGGACCTGGA
TGCCGACGGTGATCATAAATTAGTATAATGATGCCTTCCTTGTTCAGGAATTTTACCACCGCCCAATAGT
TTTATTATAGTACTCTCAATATATCTATACCAACAACCGCTTCAAATGTATTATCTCCCTTTATAAATTC
TGCACTGTATTGTAATATGTATAAAGCTCTGTACCACTTTTTCATCATTGCATACATCGATAGCGCCTCT
TCAACTTTAGAATTTCCTAAAGGGTAGAAAAACCAGATGATTCAACTCAGCGTAATGGAACGCTCTGTTT
GAAATAAAAAACATCTGTATCGCTGCACGGATTAGTTCGATAATTCAACGACAGTTATACTAATCTTGGT
GATGGAATGAGTACTTTAGCGGAAGTAAGTTTTTGAATTATGCCCCCACTTTTTTTTTTGTTCATGGTGA
CTAACATGAATTAGGTTTATACTATTATTGAGGACGCCGAACAGGAATGTCGAAAAGGAGATTTTACAAA
TGCAAAAGCGAAGTATCAAGAAGCCATTGAAGTTTTAGGTCCGCAGAACGAGAATTTGTCTCAAAATAAA
TTAAGTTCTGACGTTACGCAAGCCATTGACCTATTAAAACAGGACATTACAGCCAAAATCCAAGAATTGG
AACTTTTGATTGAAAAGCAGTCATCAGAAGAAAATAATATTGGAATGGTCAACAACAATATGCTTATTGG
CTCTGTTATTTTAAACAACAAATCTCCGATAAATGGAATAAGCAATGCTAGGAATTGGGATAACCCAGCA
TATCAGGACACTTTAAGTCCCATAAACGATCCACTTCTTATGTCAATTTTAAACCGCTTACAATTTAATT
TGAATAATGATATTCAATTGAAAACAGAAGGAGGAAAAAATTCCAAAAACTCGGAAATGAAGATTAACTT
AAGACTGGAACAATTCAAAAAGGAGTTGGTATTATATGAGCAGAAAAAATGGGACAGCTTAGTAGAAAGT
GCGAAGCAAAGAAGGGATAAGCAAAAAAACGTCGAGATGGTGAGCAAGGGCGAGGAGCTGTTCACCGGGG
TGGTGCCCATCCTGGTCGAGCTGGACGGCGACGTAAACGGCCACAAGTTCAGCGTGTCCGGCGAGGGCGA
GGGCGATGCCACCTACGGCAAGCTGACCCTGAAGTTCATCTGCACCACCGGCAAGCTGCCCGTGCCCTGG
CCCACCCTCGTGACCACCCTGACCTACGGCGTGCAGTGCTTCAGCCGCTACCCCGACCACATGAAGCAGC
ACGACTTCTTCAAGTCCGCCATGCCCGAAGGCTACGTCCAGGAGCGCACCATCTTCTTCAAGGACGACGG
CAACTACAAGACCCGCGCCGAGGTGAAGTTCGAGGGCGACACCCTGGTGAACCGCATCGAGCTGAAGGGC
ATCGACTTCAAGGAGGACGGCAACATCCTGGGGCACAAGCTGGAGTACAACTACAACAGCCACAACGTCT
ATATCATGGCCGACAAGCAGAAGAACGGCATCAAGGTGAACTTCAAGATCCGCCACAACATCGAGGACGG
CAGCGTGCAGCTCGCCGACCACTACCAGCAGAACACCCCCATCGGCGACGGCCCCGTGCTGCTGCCCGAC
AACCACTACCTGAGCACCCAGTCCGCCCTGAGCAAAGACCCCAACGAGAAGCGCGATCACATGGTCCTGC
TGGAGTTCGTGACCGCCGCCGGGATCACTCTCGGCATGGACGAGCTGTACAAGGGATCCGGAGCAGGGGC
GGGTGCTATGGTGAGCAAGGGCGAGGAGCTGTTCACCGGGGTGGTGCCCATCCTGGTCGAGCTGGACGGC
GACGTAAACGGCCACAAGTTCAGCGTGTCCGGCGAGGGCGAGGGCGATGCCACCTACGGCAAGCTGACCC
TGAAGTTCATCTGCACCACCGGCAAGCTGCCCGTGCCCTGGCCCACCCTCGTGACCACCCTGACCTACGG
CGTGCAGTGCTTCAGCCGCTACCCCGACCACATGAAGCAGCACGACTTCTTCAAGTCCGCCATGCCCGAA
GGCTACGTCCAGGAGCGCACCATCTTCTTCAAGGACGACGGCAACTACAAGACCCGCGCCGAGGTGAAGT
TCGAGGGCGACACCCTGGTGAACCGCATCGAGCTGAAGGGCATCGACTTCAAGGAGGACGGCAACATCCT
GGGGCACAAGCTGGAGTACAACTACAACAGCCACAACGTCTATATCATGGCCGACAAGCAGAAGAACGGC
ATCAAGGTGAACTTCAAGATCCGCCACAACATCGAGGACGGCAGCGTGCAGCTCGCCGACCACTACCAGC
AGAACACCCCCATCGGCGACGGCCCCGTGCTGCTGCCCGACAACCACTACCTGAGCACCCAGTCCGCCCT
GAGCAAAGACCCCAACGAGAAGCGCGATCACATGGTCCTGCTGGAGTTCGTGACCGCCGCCGGGATCACT
CTCGGCATGGACGAGCTGTACAAGTAAGAGCTCGCGAATTTCTTATGATTTATGATTTTTATTATTAAAT
AAGTTATAAAAAAAATAAGTGTATACAAATTTTAAAGTGACTCTTAGGTTTTAAAACGAAAATTCTTATT
CTTGAGTAACTCTTTCCTGTAGGTCAGGTTGCTTTCTCAGGTATAGCATGAGGTCGCTCTTATTGACCAC
ACCTCTACCGGCAGCGGCCGCCACCGCGGTGGAGCTCCAGCTTTTGTTCCCTTTAGTGAGGGTTAATTGC
GCGCTTGGCGTAATCATGGTCATAGCTGTTTCCTGTGTGAAATTGTTATCCGCTCACAATTCCACACAAC
ATACGAGCCGGAAGCATAAAGTGTAAAGCCTGGGGTGCCTAATGAGTGAGCTAACTCACATTAATTGCGT
TGCGCTCACTGCCCGCTTTCCAGTCGGGAAACCTGTCGTGCCAGCTGCATTAATGAATCGGCCAACGCGC
GGGGAGAGGCGGTTTGCGTATTGGGCGCTCTTCCGCTTCCTCGCTCACTGACTCGCTGCGCTCGGTCGTT
CGGCTGCGGCGAGCGGTATCAGCTCACTCAAAGGCGGTAATACGGTTATCCACAGAATCAGGGGATAACG
CAGGAAAGAACATGTGAGCAAAAGGCCAGCAAAAGGCCAGGAACCGTAAAAAGGCCGCGTTGCTGGCGTT
TTTCCATAGGCTCCGCCCCCCTGACGAGCATCACAAAAATCGACGCTCAAGTCAGAGGTGGCGAAACCCG
ACAGGACTATAAAGATACCAGGCGTTTCCCCCTGGAAGCTCCCTCGTGCGCTCTCCTGTTCCGACCCTGC
CGCTTACCGGATACCTGTCCGCCTTTCTCCCTTCGGGAAGCGTGGCGCTTTCTCATAGCTCACGCTGTAG
GTATCTCAGTTCGGTGTAGGTCGTTCGCTCCAAGCTGGGCTGTGTGCACGAACCCCCCGTTCAGCCCGAC
CGCTGCGCCTTATCCGGTAACTATCGTCTTGAGTCCAACCCGGTAAGACACGACTTATCGCCACTGGCAG
CAGCCACTGGTAACAGGATTAGCAGAGCGAGGTATGTAGGCGGTGCTACAGAGTTCTTGAAGTGGTGGCC
TAACTACGGCTACACTAGAAGAACAGTATTTGGTATCTGCGCTCTGCTGAAGCCAGTTACCTTCGGAAAA
AGAGTTGGTAGCTCTTGATCCGGCAAACAAACCACCGCTGGTAGCGGTGGTTTTTTTGTTTGCAAGCAGC
AGATTACGCGCAGAAAAAAAGGATCTCAAGAAGATCCTTTGATCTTTTCTACGGGGTCTGACGCTCAGTG
GAACGAAAACTCACGTTAAGGGATTTTGGTCATGAGATTATCAAAAAGGATCTTCACCTAGATCCTTTTA
AATTAAAAATGAAGTTTTAAATCAATCTAAAGTATATATGAGTAAACTTGGTCTGACAGTTACCAATGCT
TAATCAGTGAGGCACCTATCTCAGCGATCTGTCTATTTCGTTCATCCATAGTTGCCTGACTCCCCGTCGT
GTAGATAACTACGATACGGGAGGGCTTACCATCTGGCCCCAGTGCTGCAATGATACCGCGAGACCCACGC
TCACCGGCTCCAGATTTATCAGCAATAAACCAGCCAGCCGGAAGGGCCGAGCGCAGAAGTGGTCCTGCAA
CTTTATCCGCCTCCATCCAGTCTATTAATTGTTGCCGGGAAGCTAGAGTAAGTAGTTCGCCAGTTAATAG
TTTGCGCAACGTTGTTGCCATTGCTACAGGCATCGTGGTGTCACGCTCGTCGTTTGGTATGGCTTCATTC
AGCTCCGGTTCCCAACGATCAAGGCGAGTTACATGATCCCCCATGTTGTGCAAAAAAGCGGTTAGCTCCT
TCGGTCCTCCGATCGTTGTCAGAAGTAAGTTGGCCGCAGTGTTATCACTCATGGTTATGGCAGCACTGCA
TAATTCTCTTACTGTCATGCCATCCGTAAGATGCTTTTCTGTGACTGGTGAGTACTCAACCAAGTCATTC
TGAGAATAGTGTATGCGGCGACCGAGTTGCTCTTGCCCGGCGTCAATACGGGATAATACCGCGCCACATA
GCAGAACTTTAAAAGTGCTCATCATTGGAAAACGTTCTTCGGGGCGAAAACTCTCAAGGATCTTACCGCT
GTTGAGATCCAGTTCGATGTAACCCACTCGTGCACCCAACTGATCTTCAGCATCTTTTACTTTCACCAGC
GTTTCTGGGTGAGCAAAAACAGGAAGGCAAAATGCCGCAAAAAAGGGAATAAGGGCGACACGGAAATGTT
GAATACTCATACTCTTCCTTTTTCAATATTATTGAAGCATTTATCAGGGTTATTGTCTCATGAGCGGATA
CATATTTGAATGTATTTAGAAAAATAAACAAATAGGGGTTCCGCGCACATTTCCCCGAAAAGTGCCACCT
GGGTCCTTTTCATCACGTGCTATAAAAATAATTATAATTTAAATTTTTTAATATAAATATATAAATTAAA
AATAGAAAGTAAAAAAAGAAATTAAAGAAAAAATAGTTTTTGTTTTCCGAAGATGTAAAAGACTCTAGGG
GGATCGCCAACAAATACTACCTTTTATCTTGCTCTTCCTGCTCTCAGGTATTAATGCCGAATTGTTTCAT
CTTGTCTGTGTAGAAGACCACACACGAAAATCCTGTGATTTTACATTTTACTTATCGTTAATCGAATGTA
TATCTATTTAATCTGCTTTTCTTGTCTAATAAATATATATGTAAAGTACGCTTTTTGTTGAAATTTTTTA
AACCTTTGTTTATTTTTTTTTCTTCATTCCGTAACTCTTCTACCTTCTTTATTTACTTTCTAAAATCCAA
ATACAAAACATAAAAATAAATAAACACAGAGTAAATTCCCAAATTATTCCATCATTAAAAGATACGAGGC
GCGTGTAAGTTACAGGCAAGCGATCCGTCTAAGAAACCATTATTATCATGACATTAACCTATAAAAATAG
GCGTATCACGAGGCCCTTTCGTC
